>Addgene plasmid #146335 | pAc5.1B-lambdaN-HA-DmAGO1-F777A-siRNAres_F | depositor full sequence | sequence record 288780 | Full Sequence
CTTCAAGGAATTAATTCTATATTCTAAAAACACAAATGATACTTCTAAAAAAAATCATGAATGGCATCAA
CTCTGAATCAAATCTTTGCAGATGCACCTACTTCTCATTTCCACTGTCACATCATTTTTCCAGATCTCGC
TGCCTGTTATGTGGCCCACAAACCAAGACACGTTTTATGGCCATTAAAGCTGGCTGATCGTCGCCAAACA
CCAAATACATATCAATATGTACATTCGAGAAAGAAGCGATCAAAGAAGCGTCTTCGGGCGAGTAGGAGAA
TGCGGAGGAGAAGGAGAACGAGCTGATCTAGTATCTCTCCACAATCCAATGCCAACTGACCAACTGGCCA
TATTCGGAGCAATTTGAAGCCAATTTCCATCGCCTGGCGATCGCTCCATTCTTGGCTATATGTTTTTCAC
CGTTCCCGGGGCCATTTTCAAAGACTCGTCGGTAAGATAAGATTGTGTCACTCGCTGTCTCTCTTCATTT
GTCGAAGAATGCTGAGGAATTTCGCGATGACGTCGGCGAGTATTTTGAAGAATGAGAATAATTTGTATTT
ATACGAAAATCAGTTAGTGGAATTTTCTACAAAAACATGTTATCTATAGATAATTTTGTTGCAAAATATG
TTGACTATGACAAAGATTGTATGTATATACCTTTAATGTATTCTCATTTTCTTATGTATTTATAATGGCA
ATGATGATACTGATGATATTTTAAGATGATGCCAGACCACAGGCTGATTTCTGCGTCTTTTGCCGAACGC
AGTGCATGTGCGGTTGTTGTTTTTTGGAATAGTTTCAATTTTCGGACTGTCCGCTTTGATTTCAGTTTCT
TGGCTTATTCAAAAAGCAAAGTAAAGCCAAAAAAGCGAGATGGCAATACCAAATGCGGCAAAACGGTAGT
GGAAGGAAAGGGGTGCGGGGCAGCGGAAGGAAGGGTGGGGCGGGGCGTGGCGGGGTCTGTGGCTGGGCGC
GACGTCACCGACGTTGGAGCCACTCCTTTGACCATGTGTGCGTGTGTGTATTATTCGTGTCTCGCCACTC
GCCGGTTGTTTTTTTCTTTTTATCTCGCTCTCTCTAGCGCCATCTCGTACGCATGCTCAACGCACCGCAT
GTTGCCGTGTCCTTTATGCGTCATTTTGGCTCGAAATAGGCAATTATTTAAACAAAGATTAGTCAACGAA
AACGCTAAAATAAATAAGTCTACAATATGGTTACTTATTGCCATGTGTGTGCAGCCAACGATAGCAACAA
AAGCAACAACACAGTGGCTTTCCCTCTTTCACTTTTTGTTTGCAAGCGCGTGCGAGCAAGACGGCACGAC
CGGCAAACGCAATTACGCTGACAAAGAGCAGACGAAGTTTTGGCCGAAAAACATCAAGGCGCCTGATACG
AATGCATTTGCAATAACAATTGCGATATTTAATATTGTTTATGAAGCTGTTTGACTTCAAAACACACAAA
AAAAAAAATAAAACAAATTATTTGAAAGAGAATTAGGAATCGGACAGCTTATCGTTACGGGCTAACAGCA
CACCGAGACGAAATAGCTTACCTGACGTCACAGCCTCTGGAAGAACTGCCGCCAAGCAGAGAGAGAGAGA
AAAAGAGGGAGAGCAGCTTAGACCGCATGTGCTTGTGTGTGAGGCGTCTCTCTCTTCGTCTCCTGTTTGC
GCAAACGCATAGACTGCACTGAGAAAATCGATTACCTATTTTTTATGAATGAATATTTGCACTATTACTA
TTCAAAACTATTAAGATAGCAATCACATTCAATAGCCAAATACTATACCACCTGAGCGATGCAACGAAAT
GATCAATTTGAGCAAAAATGCTGCATATTTAGGACGGCATCATTATAGAAATGCTTCTTGCTGTGTACTT
TTCTCTCGTCTGGCAGCTGTTTCGCCGTTATTGTTAAAACCGGCTTAAGTTAGGTGTGTTTTCTACGACT
AGTGATGCCCCTACTAGAAGATGTGTGTTGCACAAATGTCCCTGAATAACCAATTTGAAGTGCAGATAGC
AGTAAACGTAAGCTAATATGAATATTATTTAACTGTAATGTTTTAATATCGCTGGACATTACTAATAAAC
CCACTATAAACACATGTACATATGTATGTTTTGGCATACAATGAGTAGTTGGGGAAAAAATGTGTAAAAG
CACCGTGACCATCACAGCATAAAGATAACCAGCTGAAGTATCGAATATGAGTAACCCCCAAATTGAATCA
CATGCCGCAACTGATAGGACCCATGGAAGTACACTCTTCATGGCGATATACAAGACACACACAAGCACGA
ACACCCAGTTGCGGAGGAAATTCTCCGTAAATGAAAACCCAATCGGCGAACAATTCATACCCATATATGG
TAAAAGTTTTGAACGCGACTTGAGAGCGGAGAGCATTGCGGCTGATAAGGTTTTAGCGCTAAGCGGGCTT
TATAAAACGGGCTGCGGGACCAGTTTTCATATCACTACCGTTTGAGTTCTTGTGCTGTGTGGATACTCCT
CCCGACACAAAGCCGCTCCATCAGCCAGCAGTCGTCTAATCCAGAGACCCCGGATCGGGGTACCCAACAT
GGACGCACAAACACGACGACGTGAGCGTCGCGCTGAGAAACAAGCTCAATGGAAAGCTGCAAACGGTGGA
TCTCCTCCAAGCTTGAATTCTATGTACCCATACGATGTTCCAGATTACGCTATGTCCACGGAGCGTGAGC
TGGCTCCCGGTGGGCCAGCTCAGCTCCATCCGCACACGCTGCCGCTGACTTTTCCGGATCTCCAGATGAC
CTCCACCGTGGGCATCATTGGGAAAGTCTACGAGTCACAGTGGACCCCCTCGCCCACTCGGCCTCAGAGT
CCCTCTCAGGCGCAGACTAGCTTCGACACGCTCACATCACCACCAGCGCCCGGCTCGTCGGTCAATCCCA
CCGCCGTCACCAGCCCAAGTGCCCAGAATGTGGCCGCTGGTGGAGCAACTGTGGCCGGTGCAGCAGCAAC
TGCCGCCCAGGTGGCCTCCGCCTTGGGTGCCACCACCGGCAGCGTGACGCCAGCAATTGCCACCGCAACG
CCAGCCACGCAGCCGGATATGCCCGTCTTTACGTGTCCACGACGCCCGAATCTCGGACGAGAGGGTCGCC
CGATTGTGCTGCGCGCCAATCACTTCCAGGTGACAATGCCGCGTGGCTATGTGCATCACTATGACATCAA
TATACAGCCGGACAAGTGTCCGCGAAAGGTGAACCGTGAGATTATCGAGACTATGGTGCATGCCTATAGC
AAGATCTTCGGAGTGCTCAAGCCGGTGTTCGATGGTCGCAACAATCTGTATACCCGCGATCCCCTGCCCA
TTGGCAACGAGCGTCTAGAGCTGGAGGTTACTCTACCCGGCGAGGGCAAAGATCGAATCTTTCGCGTGAC
GATCAAGTGGCAGGCTCAGGTCTCGCTCTTCAATTTGGAGGAAGCTCTCGAAGGCCGCACGCGGCAGATA
CCCTATGATGCCATTTTGGCGCTCGATGTGGTCATGCGCCATCTGCCCAGCATGACGTACACGCCAGTGG
GACGTAGCTTCTTCAGTTCCCCGGAGGGTTACTACCATCCCCTGGGTGGTGGACGCGAGGTTTGGTTCGG
TTTCCATCAGAGCGCAAGGCCCTCGCAGTGGAAGATGATGCTCAATATCGATGTCTCGGCCACCGCTTTC
TACAAGGCTCAACCAGTCATTGACTTCATGTGCGAGGTGCTGGACATTCGCGACATCAACGAGCAGCGCA
AACCGCTCACCGATTCGCAGCGCGTCAAGTTCACCAAAGAAATTAAAGGCCTGAAGATCGAGATCACCCA
CTGCGGCCAGATGCGTCGCAAGTATCGTGTGTGCAACGTCACTCGCCGCCCCGCTCAGATGCAATCATTC
CCACTGCAGCTGGAGAACGGACAGACCGTAGAGTGCACCGTGGCCAAGTACTTCCTGGACAAGTACCGCA
TGAAATTGCGCTACCCGCACTTGCCCTGCCTGCAGGTTGGCCAAGAGCACAAGCACACTTACCTGCCTCT
AGAGGTGTGCAACATTGTGGCCGGACAGCGGTGCATTAAAAAGCTGACCGATATGCAGACGTCGACCATG
ATCAAGGCCACAGCTCGTTCAGCTCCGGATCGTGAGCGTGAGATTAACAACTTGGTAAAGCGCGCCGACT
TCAACAACGATTCGTATGTGCAAGAGTTTGGCCTGACCATCTCCAATTCGATGATGGAGGTACGAGGACG
CGTCTTGCCTCCTCCCAAGCTTCAGTATGGGGGACGTGTGTCTACCGGCCTCACCGGCCAGCAGCTGTTC
CCGCCACAGAACAAGGTGAGCTTGGCCTCGCCCAACCAGGGTGTATGGGATATGCGAGGCAAGCAGTTCT
TCACTGGCGTCGAGATCCGCATCTGGGCCATCGCCTGTTTTGCCCCACAGCGCACGGTGCGCGAGGATGC
GCTGCGTAATTTCACCCAGCAGCTGCAGAAGATCTCAAACGATGCAGGCATGCCGATAATTGGACAGCCG
TGCTTCTGTAAGTACGCCACCGGGCCGGATCAAGTGGAACCCATGTTCCGTTACCTGAAGATCACCTTCC
CCGGCCTGCAACTCGTCGTGGTTGTGCTGCCCGGCAAGACTCCAGTATACGCCGAGGTGAAGCGTGTAGG
TGACACCGTTCTGGGTATGGCCACCCAGTGTGTGCAGGCCAAGAACGTGAACAAGACATCGCCACAGACG
CTCTCTAATCTGTGTCTGAAGATCAACGTCAAGTTGGGCGGCATCAATTCAATTCTGGTCCCCTCCATTC
GGCCAAAGGTCTTCAATGAGCCGGTCATCTTTTTGGGTGCCGATGTGACACACCCACCAGCTGGCGACAA
CAAGAAACCATCGATTGCCGCCGTCGTGGGCTCCATGGATGCCCATCCATCGCGGTATGCCGCCACCGTT
CGCGTACAGCAGCACCGACAGGAGATCATCCAGGAGCTGAGCAGCATGGTGCGCGAGCTGTTGATCATGG
CCTACAAATCGACGGGCGGCTACAAGCCCCACCGCATCATACTCTATCGTGACGGAGTCTCCGAGGGACA
ATTCCCACATGTCCTGCAACACGAATTGACCGCCATTCGCGAGGCCTGCATTAAGCTAGAGCCAGAGTAT
CGGCCGGGCATCACATTCATTGTGGTGCAGAAGCGCCATCACACTCGACTCTTCTGCGCGGAGAAGAAGG
AGCAGAGCGGCAAATCGGGCAATATTCCCGCAGGCACCACCGTCGATGTGGGCATCACACATCCCACCGA
ATTTGATTTCTATCTATGCAGCCATCAGGGCATCCAGGGCACCAGTCGCCCCTCGCACTACCACGTTCTG
TGGGACGACAATCACTTTGACTCGGACGAGCTGCAGTGCCTCACGTATCAGCTATGCCGTACGTACGTGC
GCTGCACCCGATCCGTCAGTATACCGGCGCCAGCCTACTACGCCCATTTAGTGGCCTTCCGTGCCAGATA
TCATCTGGTGGAGAAGGAGCACGATTCGGGCGAGGGTTCGCACCAGAGCGGCTGCTCAGAGGATCGTACG
CCAGGTGCCATGGCCAGGGCCATCACTGTGCACGCGGATACCAAGAAGGTCATGTACTTTGCCTAACTCG
AGTCTAGAGGGCCCGCGGTTCGAAGGTAAGCCTATCCCTAACCCTCTCCTCGGTCTCGATTCTACGCGTA
CCGGTCATCATCACCATCACCATTGAGTTTAAACCCGCTGATCAGCCTCGACTGTGCCTTCTAAGGCCTG
AGCTCGCTGATCAGCCTCGATCGAGGATCCAGACATGATAAGATACATTGATGAGTTTGGACAAACCACA
ACTAGAATGCAGTGAAAAAAATGCTTTATTTGTGAAATTTGTGATGCTATTGCTTTATTTGTAACCATTA
TAAGCTGCAATAAACAAGTTAACAACAACAATTGCATTCATTTTATGTTTCAGGTTCAGGGGGAGGTGTG
GGAGGTTTTTTAAAGCAAGTAAAACCTCTACAAATGTGGTATGGCTGATTATGATCAGTCGACCGATGCC
CTTGAGAGCCTTCAACCCAGTCAGCTCCTTCCGGTGGGCGCGGGGCATGACTATCGTCGCCGCACTTATG
ACTGTCTTCTTTATCATGCAACTCGTAGGACAGGTGCCGGCAGCGCTCTGGGTCATTTTCGGCGAGGACC
GCTTTCGCTGGAGCGCGACGATGATCGGCCTGTCGCTTGCGGTATTCGGAATCTTGCACGCCCTCGCTCA
AGCCTTCGTCACTGGTCCCGCCACCAAACGTTTCGGCGAGAAGCAGGCCATTATCGCCGGCATGGCGGCC
GACGCGCTGGGCTACGTCTTGCTGGCGTTCGCGACGCGAGGCTGGATGGCCTTCCCCATTATGATTCTTC
TCGCTTCCGGCGGCATCGGGATGCCCGCGTTGCAGGCCATGCTGTCCAGGCAGGTAGATGACGACCATCA
GGGACAGCTTCAAGGATCGCTCGCGGCTCTTACCAGCCAGCAAAAGGCCAGGAACCGTAAAAAGGCCGCG
TTGCTGGCGTTTTTCCATAGGCTCCGCCCCCCTGACGAGCATCACAAAAATCGACGCTCAAGTCAGAGGT
GGCGAAACCCGACAGGACTATAAAGATACCAGGCGTTTCCCCCTGGAAGCTCCCTCGTGCGCTCTCCTGT
TCCGACCCTGCCGCTTACCGGATACCTGTCCGCCTTTCTCCCTTCGGGAAGCGTGGCGCTTTCTCAATGC
TCACGCTGTAGGTATCTCAGTTCGGTGTAGGTCGTTCGCTCCAAGCTGGGCTGTGTGCACGAACCCCCCG
TTCAGCCCGACCGCTGCGCCTTATCCGGTAACTATCGTCTTGAGTCCAACCCGGTAAGACACGACTTATC
GCCACTGGCAGCAGCCACTGGTAACAGGATTAGCAGAGCGAGGTATGTAGGCGGTGCTACAGAGTTCTTG
AAGTGGTGGCCTAACTACGGCTACACTAGAAGGACAGTATTTGGTATCTGCGCTCTGCTGAAGCCAGTTA
CCTTCGGAAAAAGAGTTGGTAGCTCTTGATCCGGCAAACAAACCACCGCTGGTAGCGGTGGTTTTTTTGT
TTGCAAGCAGCAGATTACGCGCAGAAAAAAAGGATCTCAAGAAGATCCTTTGATCTTTTCTACGGGGTCT
GACGCTCAGTGGAACGAAAACTCACGTTAAGGGATTTTGGTCATGAGATTATCAAAAAGGATCTTCACCT
AGATCCTTTTAAATTAAAAATGAAGTTTTAAATCAATCTAAAGTATATATGAGTAAACTTGGTCTGACAG
TTACCAATGCTTAATCAGTGAGGCACCTATCTCAGCGATCTGTCTATTTCGTTCATCCATAGTTGCCTGA
CTCCCCGTCGTGTAGATAACTACGATACGGGAGGGCTTACCATCTGGCCCCAGTGCTGCAATGATACCGC
GAGACCCACGCTCACCGGCTCCAGATTTATCAGCAATAAACCAGCCAGCCGGAAGGGCCGAGCGCAGAAG
TGGTCCTGCAACTTTATCCGCCTCCATCCAGTCTATTAATTGTTGCCGGGAAGCTAGAGTAAGTAGTTCG
CCAGTTAATAGTTTGCGCAACGTTGTTGCCATTGCTGCAGGCATCGTGGTGTCACGCTCGTCGTTTGGTA
TGGCTTCATTCAGCTCCGGTTCCCAACGATCAAGGCGAGTTACATGATCCCCCATGTTGTGCAAAAAAGC
GGTTAGCTCCTTCGGTCCTCCGATCGTTGTCAGAAGTAAGTTGGCCGCAGTGTTATCACTCATGGTTATG
GCAGCACTGCATAATTCTCTTACTGTCATGCCATCCGTAAGATGCTTTTCTGTGACTGGTGAGTACTCAA
CCAAGTCATTCTGAGAATAGTGTATGCGGCGACCGAGTTGCTCTTGCCCGGCGTCAACACGGGATAATAC
CGCGCCACATAGCAGAACTTTAAAAGTGCTCATCATTGGAAAACGTTCTTCGGGGCGAAAACTCTCAAGG
ATCTTACCGCTGTTGAGATCCAGTTCGATGTAACCCACTCGTGCACCCAACTGATCTTCAGCATCTTTTA
CTTTCACCAGCGTTTCTGGGTGAGCAAAAACAGGAAGGCAAAATGCCGCAAAAAAGGGAATAAGGGCGAC
ACGGAAATGTTGAATACTCATACTCTTCCTTTTTCAATATTATTGAAGCATTTATCAGGGTTATTGTCTC
ATGAGCGGATACATATTTGAATGTATTTAGAAAAATAAACAAATAGGGGTTCCGCGCACATTTCCCCGAA
AAGTGCCACCTGACGTCTAAGAAACCATTATTATCATGACATTAACCTATAAAAATAGGCGTATCACGAG
GCCCTTTCGT
Features (pLannotate 1.2.2; 11 found; start..end, strand, type, name):
     56..2568    +  promoter       Ac5 promoter: Drosophila melanogaster actin 5C promoter
   2589..2654    +  CDS            N (fragment): REGN_LAMBD - Experimental evidence at protein level: Swiss-Prot protein existence level 1. Plays a role as a transcriptional antitermination factor that allows the virus to initiate its lytic phase. Activates expression of the delayed viral early genes by modifying host RNA polymerase (RNAP) into a form that is resistant to termination signals. This antitermination function requires the host NusA protein which serves to stabilize the interaction between antitermination protein N and host RNA polymerase. From Escherichia phage lambda (Bacteriophage lambda).
   2685..2711    +  CDS            3xHA (fragment): three tandem HA epitope tags
   3060..5663    +  CDS            Ago2: AGO2_RAT - Also known as Eif2c2. Experimental evidence at protein level: Swiss-Prot protein existence level 1. Required for RNA-mediated gene silencing (RNAi) by the RNA- induced silencing complex (RISC). The 'minimal RISC' appears to include AGO2 bound to a short guide RNA such as a microRNA (miRNA) or short interfering RNA (siRNA). These guide RNAs direct RISC to complementary mRNAs that are targets for RISC-mediated gene silencing. The precise mechanism of gene silencing depends on the degree of complementarity between the miRNA or siRNA and its target. Binding of RISC to a perfectly comple
   5695..5736    +  CDS            V5 tag: epitope tag from simian virus 5
   5836..5970    -  polyA_signal   SV40 poly(A) signal: SV40 polyadenylation signal
   5993..6077    -  CDS            large T antigen (fragment): large T antigen from SV40 (simian virus 40)
   6078..6548    +  CDS            TcR (fragment): tetracycline efflux protein; tet; confers resistance to tetracycline
   6592..7180    -  rep_origin     ori: high-copy-number ColE1/pMB1/pBR322/pUC origin of replication
   7351..8211    -  CDS            AmpR: β-lactamase; bla; confers resistance to ampicillin, carbenicillin, and related antibiotics
   8212..8316    -  promoter       AmpR promoter: bla
