[The description below was written by a language model from this plasmid's Addgene catalogue record and pLannotate feature annotations shown in this document.]
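Description:
pAc5.1B-lambdaN-HA-DmAGO1-F777A-siRNAres_F is an 8,410 nt insect expression plasmid. The catalogue lists its backbone as unknown, but the name and feature layout indicate a pAc5.1B-type vector. It is propagated in E. coli through a ColE1/pUC-type origin and selected with ampicillin via the β-lactamase gene and its bla promoter. The record describes it as low copy even though the origin is annotated as a high-copy type. Short fragments annotated as tetracycline resistance and SV40 large T antigen look like non-functional backbone remnants. No selectable marker for insect cells is annotated, which fits transient transfection.

Expression is driven by the constitutive Drosophila melanogaster actin 5C promoter and terminated by an SV40 polyadenylation signal. The open reading frame begins with a short fragment of the bacteriophage lambda N protein, followed by an HA epitope (annotated as a fragment of a 3xHA tag) and then Drosophila Argonaute 1. The annotation tool labels this region as rat Ago2 by homology, but the catalogue identifies it as DmAGO1. The lambda N peptide binds boxB RNA hairpins, so the fusion can be tethered to a boxB-containing reporter mRNA, and the HA tag allows detection or immunoprecipitation. The insert carries the F777A substitution and, as "siRNAres" suggests, is presumably altered to escape RNAi directed against endogenous AGO1, which would allow knockdown-and-complementation experiments. The record notes two non-silent differences from the NCBI reference sequence. A V5 tag lies downstream of the insert, but the record does not state whether it is translated in frame. The associated work concerns miRNA-mediated silencing and GW182. The depositor sequence may be theoretical rather than fully verified.
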