Addgene plasmid #146335: pAc5.1B-lambdaN-HA-DmAGO1-F777A-siRNAres_F
Purpose: Insect Expression of DmAGO1-F777A-siRNAres
Depositing lab: Elisa Izaurralde. Depositing organization: Max Planck Institute for Developmental Biology. Publication: A C-terminal silencing domain in GW182 is essential for miRNA function. Eulalio A, Helms S, Fritzsch C, Fauser M, Izaurralde E. RNA. 2009 Jun;15(6):1067-77. doi: 10.1261/rna.1605509. Epub 2009 Apr 21. PubMed 19383769.
Backbone
  Vector backbone: Unknown
  Vector type: Insect Expression
Growth in bacteria
  Bacterial resistance: Ampicillin, 100 μg/mL
  Growth temperature: 37°C
  Growth strain: DH5alpha
  Copy number: Low Copy
Gene/Insert
  Gene/Insert name: DmAGO1-F777A-siRNAres
  Species: D. melanogaster (fly)
  Mutation: variation with 2 non silent mutations compared to the sequence given by NCBI:NM_166020.1
  Entrez Gene: AGO1 (a.k.a. Dmel_CG6671, AGO-1, Ago, Ago-1, Ago1, Agp1, CG6671, Dm Ago1, DmAgo1, Dmel\CG6671, MRE20, ago-1, ago1, ago1-1, anon-WO0257455.29, argonaute1, dAGO1, dAgo1, dmAgo1, l(2)04845, l(2)4845, l(2)k00208, l(2)k08121)
  Cloning method: Unknown
Terms and licenses: Academic/Nonprofit Terms; Industry Terms: Not Available to Industry
Depositor comments: Plasmids from this collection were made available to the research community and donated after the lab closed. Please note that the sequence provided by the depositing laboratory may be theoretical/predicted or based on Sanger sequencing results. There may be discrepancies between sequencing results obtained by Addgene and the depositor sequence. If an Addgene verified sequence is not available, please contact before placing your order to request that our lab fully sequence the plasmid.
How to cite: pAc5.1B-lambdaN-HA-DmAGO1-F777A-siRNAres_F was a gift from Elisa Izaurralde (Addgene plasmid # 146335 ; http://n2t.net/addgene:146335 ; RRID:Addgene_146335)
